Addgene plasmid #51163: pET21a-CasR
Depositing lab: Christopher Voigt. Depositing organization: University of California, San Francisco (UCSF). Publication: Genomic mining of prokaryotic repressors for orthogonal logic gates. Stanton BC, Nielsen AA, Tamsir A, Clancy K, Peterson T, Voigt CA. Nat Chem Biol. 2013 Dec 8. doi: 10.1038/nchembio.1411. PubMed 24316737.
Backbone
  Vector backbone: pET21a
  Vector type: Bacterial Expression, Synthetic Biology
Growth in bacteria
  Bacterial resistance: Ampicillin, 100 μg/mL
  Growth temperature: 37°C
  Growth strain: DH10B
  Copy number: High Copy
Gene/Insert
  Gene/Insert name: CasR
  Species: Rhizobium etli
  Insert size (bp): 645
  Promoter: T7
  Tag / fusion protein: 6x-his (N terminal on backbone)
  Cloning method: Unknown
  Sequencing primers: 5′ T7 short
Terms and licenses: Academic/Nonprofit Terms; Industry Terms: Not Available to Industry
Depositor comments: UCSF Case No. SF11-016-2; U.S. Patent Application 13/489,205. GeneArt inserted the synthesized fragment into a pET21a vector.
How to cite: pET21a-CasR was a gift from Christopher Voigt (Addgene plasmid # 51163 ; http://n2t.net/addgene:51163 ; RRID:Addgene_51163)
