[The description below was written by a language model from this plasmid's Addgene catalogue record and pLannotate feature annotations shown in this document.]
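Description:
pET21a-CasR is a bacterial expression plasmid built on the pET21a backbone, carrying a synthesized 645 bp coding sequence for CasR, a prokaryotic repressor from Rhizobium etli. It is maintained in E. coli through a ColE1/pBR322-type origin. The catalogue lists it as high copy, although the feature table also shows the rop gene and the bom region typical of pBR322-derived pET vectors. Selection is by ampicillin via the β-lactamase gene and its own promoter. An f1 phage origin is also present, along with short remnants of the tetracycline resistance gene that are backbone leftovers rather than functional markers.

The insert sits in the standard pET expression cassette: a T7 promoter followed immediately by a lac operator, the strong T7 gene 10 ribosome binding site, the open reading frame, and a T7 terminator. The plasmid-borne lacI gene supplies lac repressor, so transcription is held off until IPTG is added in a host that provides T7 RNA polymerase. The CasR coding region itself was not recognised by the automated annotation, but it presumably occupies the unannotated gap between the ribosome binding site and the downstream tag features. The catalogue records an N-terminal 6xHis tag. The annotation shows a short His-containing tag fragment just after the RBS, consistent with that, and also a His-tag fragment downstream of the insert, where pET21a normally carries its C-terminal tag. The record does not say whether the downstream tag is translated in frame.

The plasmid comes from work mining prokaryotic repressors to build orthogonal genetic logic gates, and its design suits inducible overproduction and affinity purification of CasR.
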