Features (pLannotate 1.2.2; 19 found; start..end, strand, type, name):
     12..467     +  rep_origin     f1 ori (sequence partly withheld): f1 bacteriophage origin of replication; arrow indicates direction of (+) strand synthesis
    494..598     +  promoter       AmpR promoter: bla
    599..1459    +  CDS            AmpR: β-lactamase; bla; confers resistance to ampicillin, carbenicillin, and related antibiotics
   1630..2218    +  rep_origin     ori: high-copy-number ColE1/pMB1/pBR322/pUC origin of replication
   2404..2546    -  misc_feature   bom: basis of mobility region from pBR322
   2648..2839    -  CDS            rop: Rop protein, which maintains plasmids at low copy number; rop
   2856..3236    +  CDS            YPB1_ECOLX: Protein predicted: Swiss-Prot protein existence level 4. From Escherichia coli.
   3308..3599    -  CDS            TcR (fragment): tetracycline efflux protein; tet; confers resistance to tetracycline
   3614..3635    -  protein_bind   CAP binding site: CAP binding activates transcription in the presence of cAMP. E. coli catabolite activator protein
   3648..4730    -  CDS            lacI: lac repressor; lacI; The lac repressor binds to the lac operator to inhibit transcription in E. coli. This inhibition can be relieved by adding lactose or isopropyl-β-D-thiogalactopyranoside (IPTG).
   4731..4808    -  promoter       lacI promoter: lacI
   4816..5095    -  CDS            TcR (fragment): tetracycline efflux protein; tet; confers resistance to tetracycline
   5117..5135    +  promoter       T7 promoter: promoter for bacteriophage T7 RNA polymerase
   5136..5160    +  protein_bind   lac operator: The lac repressor binds to the lac operator to inhibit transcription in E. coli. This inhibition can be relieved by adding lactose or isopropyl-β-D-thiogalactopyranoside (IPTG). lac repressor encoded by lacI
   5174..5196    +  RBS            RBS: efficient ribosome binding site from bacteriophage T7 gene 10 (Olins and Rangwala, 1989)
   5215..5231    +  CDS            capTEV™ (fragment): composite tag for in vivo biotinylation, TEV protease cleavage, and 6xHis tagging
   5941..5958    +  CDS            9xHis (fragment): 9xHis affinity tag
   5968..6017    +  CDS            SET1 (fragment): solubility-enhancement tag derived from T7 phage gene 10B
   6025..6072    +  terminator     T7 terminator: transcription terminator for bacteriophage T7 RNA polymerase
>Addgene plasmid #51163 | pET21a-CasR | depositor full sequence | sequence record 77519 | Full Sequence
TGGCGAATGGG
[124 nt withheld, positions 12-135]
C
[91 nt withheld, positions 137-227]
A
[49 nt withheld, positions 229-277]
CCTTTGACGTTGGAGTCCACGTTCTTT
[37 nt withheld, positions 305-341]
ACCCTATCTCGGTCTATTCTTTTGATTTATAAGGGATTTTGCCGATTTCGGCCTATTGGTTAAAAAATGA
GCTGATTTAACAAAAATTTAACGCGAATTTTAACAAAATATTAACGTTTACAATTTCAGGTGGCACTTTT
CGGGGAAATGTGCGCGGAACCCCTATTTGTTTATTTTTCTAAATACATTCAAATATGTATCCGCTCATGA
GACAATAACCCTGATAAATGCTTCAATAATATTGAAAAAGGAAGAGTATGAGTATTCAACATTTCCGTGT
CGCCCTTATTCCCTTTTTTGCGGCATTTTGCCTTCCTGTTTTTGCTCACCCAGAAACGCTGGTGAAAGTA
AAAGATGCTGAAGATCAGTTGGGTGCACGAGTGGGTTACATCGAACTGGATCTCAACAGCGGTAAGATCC
TTGAGAGTTTTCGCCCCGAAGAACGTTTTCCAATGATGAGCACTTTTAAAGTTCTGCTATGTGGCGCGGT
ATTATCCCGTATTGACGCCGGGCAAGAGCAACTCGGTCGCCGCATACACTATTCTCAGAATGACTTGGTT
GAGTACTCACCAGTCACAGAAAAGCATCTTACGGATGGCATGACAGTAAGAGAATTATGCAGTGCTGCCA
TAACCATGAGTGATAACACTGCGGCCAACTTACTTCTGACAACGATCGGAGGACCGAAGGAGCTAACCGC
TTTTTTGCACAACATGGGGGATCATGTAACTCGCCTTGATCGTTGGGAACCGGAGCTGAATGAAGCCATA
CCAAACGACGAGCGTGACACCACGATGCCTGCAGCAATGGCAACAACGTTGCGCAAACTATTAACTGGCG
AACTACTTACTCTAGCTTCCCGGCAACAATTAATAGACTGGATGGAGGCGGATAAAGTTGCAGGACCACT
TCTGCGCTCGGCCCTTCCGGCTGGCTGGTTTATTGCTGATAAATCTGGAGCCGGTGAGCGTGGGTCTCGC
GGTATCATTGCAGCACTGGGGCCAGATGGTAAGCCCTCCCGTATCGTAGTTATCTACACGACGGGGAGTC
AGGCAACTATGGATGAACGAAATAGACAGATCGCTGAGATAGGTGCCTCACTGATTAAGCATTGGTAACT
GTCAGACCAAGTTTACTCATATATACTTTAGATTGATTTAAAACTTCATTTTTAATTTAAAAGGATCTAG
GTGAAGATCCTTTTTGATAATCTCATGACCAAAATCCCTTAACGTGAGTTTTCGTTCCACTGAGCGTCAG
ACCCCGTAGAAAAGATCAAAGGATCTTCTTGAGATCCTTTTTTTCTGCGCGTAATCTGCTGCTTGCAAAC
AAAAAAACCACCGCTACCAGCGGTGGTTTGTTTGCCGGATCAAGAGCTACCAACTCTTTTTCCGAAGGTA
ACTGGCTTCAGCAGAGCGCAGATACCAAATACTGTCCTTCTAGTGTAGCCGTAGTTAGGCCACCACTTCA
AGAACTCTGTAGCACCGCCTACATACCTCGCTCTGCTAATCCTGTTACCAGTGGCTGCTGCCAGTGGCGA
TAAGTCGTGTCTTACCGGGTTGGACTCAAGACGATAGTTACCGGATAAGGCGCAGCGGTCGGGCTGAACG
GGGGGTTCGTGCACACAGCCCAGCTTGGAGCGAACGACCTACACCGAACTGAGATACCTACAGCGTGAGC
TATGAGAAAGCGCCACGCTTCCCGAAGGGAGAAAGGCGGACAGGTATCCGGTAAGCGGCAGGGTCGGAAC
AGGAGAGCGCACGAGGGAGCTTCCAGGGGGAAACGCCTGGTATCTTTATAGTCCTGTCGGGTTTCGCCAC
CTCTGACTTGAGCGTCGATTTTTGTGATGCTCGTCAGGGGGGCGGAGCCTATGGAAAAACGCCAGCAACG
CGGCCTTTTTACGGTTCCTGGCCTTTTGCTGGCCTTTTGCTCACATGTTCTTTCCTGCGTTATCCCCTGA
TTCTGTGGATAACCGTATTACCGCCTTTGAGTGAGCTGATACCGCTCGCCGCAGCCGAACGACCGAGCGC
AGCGAGTCAGTGAGCGAGGAAGCGGAAGAGCGCCTGATGCGGTATTTTCTCCTTACGCATCTGTGCGGTA
TTTCACACCGCATATATGGTGCACTCTCAGTACAATCTGCTCTGATGCCGCATAGTTAAGCCAGTATACA
CTCCGCTATCGCTACGTGACTGGGTCATGGCTGCGCCCCGACACCCGCCAACACCCGCTGACGCGCCCTG
ACGGGCTTGTCTGCTCCCGGCATCCGCTTACAGACAAGCTGTGACCGTCTCCGGGAGCTGCATGTGTCAG
AGGTTTTCACCGTCATCACCGAAACGCGCGAGGCAGCTGCGGTAAAGCTCATCAGCGTGGTCGTGAAGCG
ATTCACAGATGTCTGCCTGTTCATCCGCGTCCAGCTCGTTGAGTTTCTCCAGAAGCGTTAATGTCTGGCT
TCTGATAAAGCGGGCCATGTTAAGGGCGGTTTTTTCCTGTTTGGTCACTGATGCCTCCGTGTAAGGGGGA
TTTCTGTTCATGGGGGTAATGATACCGATGAAACGAGAGAGGATGCTCACGATACGGGTTACTGATGATG
AACATGCCCGGTTACTGGAACGTTGTGAGGGTAAACAACTGGCGGTATGGATGCGGCGGGACCAGAGAAA
AATCACTCAGGGTCAATGCCAGCGCTTCGTTAATACAGATGTAGGTGTTCCACAGGGTAGCCAGCAGCAT
CCTGCGATGCAGATCCGGAACATAATGGTGCAGGGCGCTGACTTCCGCGTTTCCAGACTTTACGAAACAC
GGAAACCGAAGACCATTCATGTTGTTGCTCAGGTCGCAGACGTTTTGCAGCAGCAGTCGCTTCACGTTCG
CTCGCGTATCGGTGATTCATTCTGCTAACCAGTAAGGCAACCCCGCCAGCCTAGCCGGGTCCTCAACGAC
AGGAGCACGATCATGCGCACCCGTGGGGCCGCCATGCCGGCGATAATGGCCTGCTTCTCGCCGAAACGTT
TGGTGGCGGGACCAGTGACGAAGGCTTGAGCGAGGGCGTGCAAGATTCCGAATACCGCAAGCGACAGGCC
GATCATCGTCGCGCTCCAGCGAAAGCGGTCCTCGCCGAAAATGACCCAGAGCGCTGCCGGCACCTGTCCT
ACGAGTTGCATGATAAAGAAGACAGTCATAAGTGCGGCGACGATAGTCATGCCCCGCGCCCACCGGAAGG
AGCTGACTGGGTTGAAGGCTCTCAAGGGCATCGGTCGAGATCCCGGTGCCTAATGAGTGAGCTAACTTAC
ATTAATTGCGTTGCGCTCACTGCCCGCTTTCCAGTCGGGAAACCTGTCGTGCCAGCTGCATTAATGAATC
GGCCAACGCGCGGGGAGAGGCGGTTTGCGTATTGGGCGCCAGGGTGGTTTTTCTTTTCACCAGTGAGACG
GGCAACAGCTGATTGCCCTTCACCGCCTGGCCCTGAGAGAGTTGCAGCAAGCGGTCCACGCTGGTTTGCC
CCAGCAGGCGAAAATCCTGTTTGATGGTGGTTAACGGCGGGATATAACATGAGCTGTCTTCGGTATCGTC
GTATCCCACTACCGAGATATCCGCACCAACGCGCAGCCCGGACTCGGTAATGGCGCGCATTGCGCCCAGC
GCCATCTGATCGTTGGCAACCAGCATCGCAGTGGGAACGATGCCCTCATTCAGCATTTGCATGGTTTGTT
GAAAACCGGACATGGCACTCCAGTCGCCTTCCCGTTCCGCTATCGGCTGAATTTGATTGCGAGTGAGATA
TTTATGCCAGCCAGCCAGACGCAGACGCGCCGAGACAGAACTTAATGGGCCCGCTAACAGCGCGATTTGC
TGGTGACCCAATGCGACCAGATGCTCCACGCCCAGTCGCGTACCGTCTTCATGGGAGAAAATAATACTGT
TGATGGGTGTCTGGTCAGAGACATCAAGAAATAACGCCGGAACATTAGTGCAGGCAGCTTCCACAGCAAT
GGCATCCTGGTCATCCAGCGGATAGTTAATGATCAGCCCACTGACGCGTTGCGCGAGAAGATTGTGCACC
GCCGCTTTACAGGCTTCGACGCCGCTTCGTTCTACCATCGACACCACCACGCTGGCACCCAGTTGATCGG
CGCGAGATTTAATCGCCGCGACAATTTGCGACGGCGCGTGCAGGGCCAGACTGGAGGTGGCAACGCCAAT
CAGCAACGACTGTTTGCCCGCCAGTTGTTGTGCCACGCGGTTGGGAATGTAATTCAGCTCCGCCATCGCC
GCTTCCACTTTTTCCCGCGTTTTCGCAGAAACGTGGCTGGCCTGGTTCACCACGCGGGAAACGGTCTGAT
AAGAGACACCGGCATACTCTGCGACATCGTATAACGTTACTGGTTTCACATTCACCACCCTGAATTGACT
CTCTTCCGGGCGCTATCATGCCATACCGCGAAAGGTTTTGCGCCATTCGATGGTGTCCGGGATCTCGACG
CTCTCCCTTATGCGACTCCTGCATTAGGAAGCAGCCCAGTAGTAGGTTGAGGCCGTTGAGCACCGCCGCC
GCAAGGAATGGTGCATGCAAGGAGATGGCGCCCAACAGTCCCCCGGCCACGGGGCCTGCCACCATACCCA
CGCCGAAACAAGCGCTCATGAGCCCGAAGTGGCGAGCCCGATCTTCCCCATCGGTGATGTCGGCGATATA
GGCGCCAGCAACCGCACCTGTGGCGCCGGTGATGCCGGCCACGATGCGTCCGGCGTAGAGGATCGAGATC
TCGATCCCGCGAAATTAATACGACTCACTATAGGGGAATTGTGAGCGGATAACAATTCCCCTCTAGAATA
ATTTTGTTTAACTTTAAGAAGGAGATATACCATGGGCAGCAGCCATCATCATCATCATCACAGCAGCGGC
CTGGAAGTTCTGTTCCAGGGGCCCCATATGAAAGCAATTGATGGTCCGGCAGATGAACCGCGTCGTCGTG
GTCGTCCGAAAGTTAGCACCGATGAAGATAAACGTGTGCAGATTGTTGAAGTTGCACGTCGTGTGTTTGT
GAAATATGGTTATGCAGGTAGCACCACCGCAGTTGTTGCAAGCGAAGCCGGTGTTAGCAAACAGACCCTG
TATCGTCTGTTTGAAAGCAAAGAAGAACTGTTTGCAGCAGTTGTTGCCGCACATCGTCGTCTGATGCTGG
ATCTGCCTCGTCCGGCAGAAGATTGTAGCATTGCAGAAAGCCTGGAACGCATTTTTATGCTGGATATGGA
TGAAGATCGTGATGCAGATCGTGCAGGTTTTCTGCAGCTGGTTTTTCGTGAAGCAGCACAGTTTCCGGAA
CTGGTTGATATTCTGCAGCGTGAAGGTATGCTGGCAAGCCGTCAAGAACTGGCAGATTGGCTGAGCGATC
GTCGTGCAGAACGTGTTTATCCGGGTCGTAGCGGTAAACGTCGTCCGGATGCAGATGGTCATGATCTGCG
TCGTCATGGTACAGCCGGTGGTCCGTGTAGCGGTCTGGCACAGGCAGGTAGCGCAGCATGTCCGAGCAGT
CCGCTGAATTGTGATCTGTGTCGTCGTCATCGTCCGGTTTAAGGATCCAAGCTTGCGGCCGCACTCGAGC
ACCACCACCACCACCACTGAGATCCGGCTGCTAACAAAGCCCGAAAGGAAGCTGAGTTGGCTGCTGCCAC
CGCTGAGCAATAACTAGCATAACCCCTTGGGGCCTCTAAACGGGTCTTGAGGGGTTTTTTGCTGAAAGGA
GGAACTATATCCGGAT
