>Addgene plasmid #51163 | pET21a-CasR | depositor partial sequence | sequence record 77520 | repressor ORF
ATGAAAGCAATTGATGGTCCGGCAGATGAACCGCGTCGTCGTGGTCGTCCGAAAGTTAGCACCGATGAAG
ATAAACGTGTGCAGATTGTTGAAGTTGCACGTCGTGTGTTTGTGAAATATGGTTATGCAGGTAGCACCAC
CGCAGTTGTTGCAAGCGAAGCCGGTGTTAGCAAACAGACCCTGTATCGTCTGTTTGAAAGCAAAGAAGAA
CTGTTTGCAGCAGTTGTTGCCGCACATCGTCGTCTGATGCTGGATCTGCCTCGTCCGGCAGAAGATTGTA
GCATTGCAGAAAGCCTGGAACGCATTTTTATGCTGGATATGGATGAAGATCGTGATGCAGATCGTGCAGG
TTTTCTGCAGCTGGTTTTTCGTGAAGCAGCACAGTTTCCGGAACTGGTTGATATTCTGCAGCGTGAAGGT
ATGCTGGCAAGCCGTCAAGAACTGGCAGATTGGCTGAGCGATCGTCGTGCAGAACGTGTTTATCCGGGTC
GTAGCGGTAAACGTCGTCCGGATGCAGATGGTCATGATCTGCGTCGTCATGGTACAGCCGGTGGTCCGTG
TAGCGGTCTGGCACAGGCAGGTAGCGCAGCATGTCCGAGCAGTCCGCTGAATTGTGATCTGTGTCGTCGT
CATCGTCCGGTTTAA
