>Addgene plasmid #51163 | pET21a-CasR | addgene partial sequence | sequence record 80205 | pBRrevBam 5'-GGTGATGTCGGCGATATAGG-3'
CGGTGATGCCGGCCACGATGCGTCCGGCGTAGAGGATCGAGATCTCGATCCCGCGAAATTAATACGACTC
ACTATAGGGGAATTGTGAGCGGATAACAATTCCCCTCTAGAAATAATTTTGTTTAACTTTAAGAAGGAGA
TATACCATGGGCAGCAGCCATCATCATCATCATCACAGCAGCGGCCTGGAAGTTCTGTTCCAGGGGCCCC
ATATGAAAGCAATTGATGGTCCGGCAGATGAACCGCGTCGTCGTGGTCGTCCGAAAGTTAGCACCGATGA
AGATAAACGTGTGCAGATTGTTGAAGTTGCACGTCGTGTGTTTGTGAAATATGGTTATGCAGGTAGCACC
ACCGCAGTTGTTGCAAGCGAAGCCGGTGTTAGCAAACAGACCCTGTATCGTCTGTTTGAAAGCAAAGAAG
AACTGTTTGCAGCAGTTGTTGCCGCACATCGTCGTCTGATGCTGGATCTGCCTCGTCCGGCAGAAGATTG
TAGCATTGCAGAAAGCCTGGAACGCATTTTTATGCTGGATATGGATGAAGATCGTGATGCAGATCGTGCA
GGTTTTCTGCAGCTGGTTTTTCGTGAAGCAGCACAGTTTCCGGAACTGGTTGATATTCTGCAGCGTGAAG
GTATGCTGGCAAGCCGTCAAGAACTGGCAGATTGGCTGAGCGATCGTCGTGCAGAACGTGTTTATCCGGG
TCGTAGCGGTAAACGTCGTCCGGATGCAGATGGTCATGATCTGCGTCGTCATGGTACAGCCGGTGGTCCG
TGTAGCGGTCTGGCACAGGCAGGTAGCGCA
